>Addgene plasmid #58389 | pCMV-HA-mIFITM3 | addgene partial sequence | sequence record 95764 | EBV-rev 5'-GTGGTTTGTCCAAACTCATC-3'
TGTCTGGATCCCCGCGGCCGCGGTACCTCGAGAGATCTCGGTCGACTTAAGTGTGAAGGTTTTGAGCGTT
AAGAACAATGATGATGACACTAACAATGGTGATAACAACCATCAGGATGCTGAGGACCAAGGTGCTGATG
TTCAGGCACTTAGCAGTGGAGGCGTAGGCCTGGGCTCCAGTCACATCACCCACCATCTTCCGATCCCTAG
ACTTCACGGAGTAGGCATAGGCTATGAAGCCCAGGCAGCAGAAGTTCATGAAGAGTGTATTGAACAGGGA
CCAGACCACATGGTCAGGCACCGACACCTCTCTGGGCATGTTGATCACAGTAGTTCTGACAGAAGCCGAT
CCGTGCGGTGCCCCCATCTCAGCCACCTCATATTCTTCCTTGATTCTTTCGTAGTTTGGGGGCTGTCCTC
CACTGGCAGCGGTGATGAAGGCTTGAGAAGTGTGGTTCATGGGAATTCGGGCCTCCATGGCCATAAGAGC
GTAATCTGGAACATCGTATGGGTACATGGTGGGCCCGCGGGTACAATTCCGCAGCTTTTAGAGCAGAAGT
AACACTTCCGTACAGGCCTAGAAGTAAAGGCAACATCCACTGAGGAGCAGTTCTTTGATTTGCACCACCA
CCGGATCCGGGACCTGAAATAAAAGACAAAAAGACTAAACTTACCAGTTAACTTTCTGGTTTTTCAGTTC
CTCTAGTACCGGATCCTCTAGAGTCCGGAGGCTGGATCGGTCCCGGTGTCTTCTATGGAGGTCAAAACAG
CGTGGATGGCGTCTCCAGGCGATCTGACGGTTCACTAAACGAGCTCTGCTTATATAGACCTCCCACCGTA
CACGCCTACCGCCCATTTGCGTCAATGGGGCGGAGTTGTTACGACATTTTGGAAAGTCCCGTTGATTTTG
GTGCCAAAACAAACTCCCATTGACGTCAATGGGGTGGA
