>Addgene plasmid #58389 | pCMV-HA-mIFITM3 | addgene partial sequence | sequence record 95765 | pcDL-F 5'-GTTGCCTTTACTTCTAGGCCT-3'
CGCGGGCCCACCATGTACCCATACGATGTTCCAGATTACGCTCTTATGGCCATGGAGGCCCGAATTCCCA
TGAACCACACTTCTCAAGCCTTCATCACCGCTGCCAGTGGAGGACAGCCCCCAAACTACGAAAGAATCAA
GGAAGAATATGAGGTGGCTGAGATGGGGGCACCGCACGGATCGGCTTCTGTCAGAACTACTGTGATCAAC
ATGCCCAGAGAGGTGTCGGTGCCTGACCATGTGGTCTGGTCCCTGTTCAATACACTCTTCATGAACTTCT
GCTGCCTGGGCTTCATAGCCTATGCCTACTCCGTGAAGTCTAGGGATCGGAAGATGGTGGGTGATGTGAC
TGGAGCCCAGGCCTACGCCTCCACTGCTAAGTGCCTGAACATCAGCACCTTGGTCCTCAGCATCCTGATG
GTTGTTATCACCATTGTTAGTGTCATCATCATTGTTCTTAACGCTCAAAACCTTCACACTTAAGTCGACC
GAGATCTCTCGAGGTACCGCGGCCGCGGGGATCCAGACATGATAAGATACATTGATGAGTTTGGACAAAC
CACAACTAGAATGCAGTGAAAAAAATGCTTTATTTGTGAAATTTGTGATGCTATTGCTTTATTTGTAACC
ATTATAAGCTGCAATAAACAAGTTAACAACAACAATTGCATTCATTTTATGTTTCAGGTTCAGGGGGAGG
TGTGGGAGGTTTTTTCGGATCCTCTAAAGTCGATCTGCAGGCATGCTA
