[The description below was written by a language model from this plasmid's Addgene catalogue record.]
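Description:
pCMV-HA-mIFITM3 is a mammalian expression plasmid built on the commercial pCMV-HA backbone, carrying the mouse Ifitm3 coding sequence (interferon-induced transmembrane protein 3). The backbone is about 3.8 kb and the complete construct about 4.2 kb, so the insert is small, on the order of 400 bp. The plasmid is propagated in E. coli as a high-copy vector under ampicillin selection. The record does not list an origin of replication or any selectable marker for mammalian cells, so nothing in it indicates a route to drug-selected stable lines, and the plasmid is best regarded as a transient transfection vector.

Expression is driven by the cytomegalovirus immediate-early (CMV IE) promoter, a strong constitutive promoter active in most commonly used mammalian cell lines. The Ifitm3 sequence was inserted by restriction cloning between EcoRI and SalI sites, both of which remain intact, placing it in frame downstream of an HA epitope tag encoded by the backbone. The product is therefore IFITM3 with an N-terminal HA tag, which allows detection, immunoprecipitation or localisation with anti-HA antibodies without needing an IFITM3-specific reagent. No feature table accompanies the record, so other backbone elements such as the polyadenylation signal are not documented here.

The stated purpose is expression of HA-tagged murine IFITM3 in mammalian cells. The associated publication concerns palmitoylome profiling and the dependence of IFITM3 antiviral activity on S-palmitoylation, so the construct fits studies of IFITM3 lipid modification, membrane behaviour and restriction of viral infection.
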