Addgene plasmid #58389: pCMV-HA-mIFITM3
Purpose: Expressed murine IFITM3 with an N-terminal HA tag in mammalian cells
Depositing lab: Howard Hang & Jacob Yount. Depositing organization: Rockefeller University. Publication: Palmitoylome profiling reveals S-palmitoylation-dependent antiviral activity of IFITM3. Yount JS, Moltedo B, Yang YY, Charron G, Moran TM, Lopez CB, Hang HC. Nat Chem Biol. 2010 Aug;6(8):610-4. doi: 10.1038/nchembio.405. Epub 2010 Jul 4. PubMed 20601941.
Backbone
  Vector backbone: pCMV-HA
  Backbone manufacturer: clontech
  Backbone size w/o insert (bp): 3800
  Total vector size (bp): 4211
  Vector type: Mammalian Expression
Growth in bacteria
  Bacterial resistance: Ampicillin, 100 μg/mL
  Growth temperature: 37°C
  Growth strain: DH5alpha
  Copy number: High Copy
Gene/Insert
  Gene/Insert name: IFITM3
  Species: M. musculus (mouse)
  Entrez Gene: Ifitm3 (a.k.a. 1110004C05Rik, Cd225, Cdw217, DSPA2b, Fgls, IP15, mil-1)
  Promoter: CMV IE
  Tag / fusion protein: HA (N terminal on backbone)
  Cloning method: Restriction Enzyme; 5′ cloning site EcoRI (not destroyed); 3′ cloning site SalI (not destroyed)
  Sequencing primers: 5′ GATCCGGTACTAGAGGAACTGAAAAAC
Terms and licenses: Academic/Nonprofit Terms; Industry Terms: Not Available to Industry
How to cite: pCMV-HA-mIFITM3 was a gift from Howard Hang & Jacob Yount (Addgene plasmid # 58389 ; http://n2t.net/addgene:58389 ; RRID:Addgene_58389)
